>Addgene plasmid #98673 | TDP-43_CTD_Q331K | addgene full sequence | sequence record 189276 | Addgene NGS Result
TAATACGACTCACTATAGGGGAATTGTGAGCGGATAACAATTCCCCTCTAGAAATAATTTTGTTTAACTT
TTGAAGGAGATATACCATGGGTAGCGACAAGATTCATCACCACCATCATCATGAGAACTTATACTTTCAA
GGCCATATGAACCGCCAACTGGAACGTTCCGGTCGTTTCGGTGGTAATCCGGGTGGTTTCGGCAACCAGG
GTGGCTTTGGCAATTCGCGTGGCGGTGGTGCCGGCTTGGGCAATAACCAAGGTTCCAATATGGGTGGCGG
TATGAACTTTGGTGCCTTCTCCATCAATCCGGCAATGATGGCGGCTGCACAAGCGGCGCTGAAGTCTAGC
TGGGGTATGATGGGCATGCTGGCGAGCCAGCAGAACCAGTCAGGCCCGAGCGGCAATAATCAGAATCAAG
GTAACATGCAGCGTGAACCGAATCAAGCGTTTGGTAGCGGTAACAATAGCTACAGCGGTAGCAACAGCGG
TGCGGCAATCGGCTGGGGTAGCGCAAGCAATGCGGGCAGCGGTAGCGGTTTCAACGGCGGCTTTGGTAGC
AGCATGGATAGCAAGAGCTCCGGTTGGGGCATGTAACTCGAGCCCCCTAGCATAACCCCTTGGGGCCTCT
AAACGGGTCTTGAGGGGTTTTTTGCCCCTGAGACGCGTCAATCGAGTTCGTACCTAAGGGCGACACCCCC
TAATTAGCCCGGGCGAAAGGCCCAGTCTTTCGACTGAGCCTTTCGTTTTATTTGATGCCTGGCAGTTCCC
TACTCTCGCATGGGGAGTCCCCACACTACCATCGGCGCTACGGCGTTTCACTTCTGAGTTCGGCATGGGG
TCAGGTGGGACCACCGCGCTACTGCCGCCAGGCAAACAAGGGGTGTTATGAGCCATATTCAGGTATAAAT
GGGCTCGCGATAATGTTCAGAATTGGTTAATTGGTTGTAACACTGACCCCTATTTGTTTATTTTTCTAAA
TACATTCAAATATGTATCCGCTCATGAGACAATAACCCTGATAAATGCTTCAATAATATTGAAAAAGGAA
GAATATGAGCCATATTCAACGGGAAACGTCGAGGCCGCGATTAAATTCCAACATGGATGCTGATTTATAT
GGGTATAAATGGGCTCGCGATAATGTCGGGCAATCAGGTGCGACAATCTATCGCTTGTATGGGAAGCCCG
ATGCGCCAGAGTTGTTTCTGAAACATGGCAAAGGTAGCGTTGCCAATGATGTTACAGATGAGATGGTCAG
ACTAAACTGGCTGACGGAATTTATGCCACTTCCGACCATCAAGCATTTTATCCGTACTCCTGATGATGCA
TGGTTACTCACCACTGCGATCCCCGGAAAAACAGCGTTCCAGGTATTAGAAGAATATCCTGATTCAGGTG
AAAATATTGTTGATGCGCTGGCAGTGTTCCTGCGCCGGTTGCACTCGATTCCTGTTTGTAATTGTCCTTT
TAACAGCGATCGCGTATTTCGCCTCGCTCAGGCGCAATCACGAATGAATAACGGTTTGGTTGATGCGAGT
GATTTTGATGACGAGCGTAATGGCTGGCCTGTTGAACAAGTCTGGAAAGAAATGCATAAACTTTTGCCAT
TCTCACCGGATTCAGTCGTCACTCATGGTGATTTCTCACTTGATAACCTTATTTTTGACGAGGGGAAATT
AATAGGTTGTATTGATGTTGGACGAGTCGGAATCGCAGACCGATACCAGGATCTTGCCATCCTATGGAAC
TGCCTCGGTGAGTTTTCTCCTTCATTACAGAAACGGCTTTTTCAAAAATATGGTATTGATAATCCTGATA
TGAATAAATTGCAATTTCATTTGATGCTCGATGAGTTTTTCTAAGCGGCGCGCCATCGAATGGCGCAAAA
CCTTTCGCGGTATGGCATGATAGCGCCCGGAAGAGAGTCAATTCAGGGTGGTGAATATGAAACCAGTAAC
GTTATACGATGTCGCAGAGTATGCCGGTGTCTCTTATCAGACCGTTTCCCGCGTGGTGAACCAGGCCAGC
CACGTTTCTGCGAAAACGCGGGAAAAAGTGGAAGCGGCGATGGCGGAGCTGAATTACATTCCCAACCGCG
TGGCACAACAACTGGCGGGCAAACAGTCGTTGCTGATTGGCGTTGCCACCTCCAGTCTGGCCCTGCACGC
GCCGTCGCAAATTGTCGCGGCGATTAAATCTCGCGCCGATCAACTGGGTGCCAGCGTGGTGGTGTCGATG
GTAGAACGAAGCGGCGTCGAAGCCTGTAAAGCGGCGGTGCACAATCTTCTCGCGCAACGCGTCAGTGGGC
TGATCATTAACTATCCGCTGGATGACCAGGATGCCATTGCTGTGGAAGCTGCCTGCACTAATGTTCCGGC
GTTATTTCTTGATGTCTCTGACCAGACACCCATCAACAGTATTATTTTCTCCCATGAGGACGGTACGCGA
CTGGGCGTGGAGCATCTGGTCGCATTGGGTCACCAGCAAATCGCGCTGTTAGCGGGCCCATTAAGTTCTG
TCTCGGCGCGTCTGCGTCTGGCTGGCTGGCATAAATATCTCACTCGCAATCAAATTCAGCCGATAGCGGA
ACGGGAAGGCGACTGGAGTGCCATGTCCGGTTTTCAACAAACCATGCAAATGCTGAATGAGGGCATCGTT
CCCACTGCGATGCTGGTTGCCAACGATCAGATGGCGCTGGGCGCAATGCGCGCCATTACCGAGTCCGGGC
TGCGCGTTGGTGCGGATATCTCGGTAGTGGGATACGACGATACCGAAGATAGCTCATGTTATATCCCGCC
GTTAACCACCATCAAACAGGATTTTCGCCTGCTGGGGCAAACCAGCGTGGACCGCTTGCTGCAACTCTCT
CAGGGCCAGGCGGTGAAGGGCAATCAGCTGTTGCCAGTCTCACTGGTGAAAAGAAAAACCACCCTGGCGC
CCAATACGCAAACCGCCTCTCCCCGCGCGTTGGCCGATTCATTAATGCAGCTGGCACGACAGGTTTCCCG
ACTGGAAAGCGGGCAGTGACTCATGACCAAAATCCCTTAACGTGAGTTACGCGCGCGTCGTTCCACTGAG
CGTCAGACCCCGTAGAAAAGATCAAAGGATCTTCTTGAGATCCTTTTTTTCTGCGCGTAATCTGCTGCTT
GCAAACAAAAAAACCACCGCTACCAGCGGTGGTTTGTTTGCCGGATCAAGAGCTACCAACTCTTTTTCCG
AAGGTAACTGGCTTCAGCAGAGCGCAGATACCAAATACTGTTCTTCTAGTGTAGCCGTAGTTAGCCCACC
ACTTCAAGAACTCTGTAGCACCGCCTACATACCTCGCTCTGCTAATCCTGTTACCAGTGGCTGCTGCCAG
TGGCGATAAGTCGTGTCTTACCGGGTTGGACTCAAGACGATAGTTACCGGATAAGGCGCAGCGGTCGGGC
TGAACGGGGGGTTCGTGCACACAGCCCAGCTTGGAGCGAACGACCTACACCGAACTGAGATACCTACAGC
GTGAGCTATGAGAAAGCGCCACGCTTCCCGAAGGGAGAAAGGCGGACAGGTATCCGGTAAGCGGCAGGGT
CGGAACAGGAGAGCGCACGAGGGAGCTTCCAGGGGGAAACGCCTGGTATCTTTATAGTCCTGTCGGGTTT
CGCCACCTCTGACTTGAGCGTCGATTTTTGTGATGCTCGTCAGGGGGGCGGAGCCTATGGAAAAACGCCA
GCAACGCGGCCTTTTTACGGTTCCTGGCCTTTTGCTGGCCTTTTGCTCACATGTTCTTTCCTGCGTTATC
CCCTGATTCTGTGGATAACCGTATTACCGCCTTTGAGTGAGCTGATACCGCTCGCCGCAGCCGAACGACC
GAGCGCAGCGAGTCAGTGAGCGAGGAAGCGGAAGGCGAGAGTAGGGAACTGCCAGGCATCAAACTAAGCA
GAAGGCCCCTGACGGATGGCCTTTTTGCGTTTCTACAAACTCTTTCTGTGTTGTAAAACGACGGCCAGTC
TTAAGCTCGGGCCCCCTGGGCGGTTCTGATAACGAGTAATCGTTAATCCGCAAATAACGTAAAAACCCGC
TTCGGCGGGTTTTTTTATGGGGGGAGTTTAGGGAAAGAGCATTTGTCAGAATATTTAAGGGCGCCTGTCA
CTTTGCTTGATATATGAGAATTATTTAACCTTATAAATGAGAAAAAAGCAACGCACTTTAAATAAGATAC
GTTGCTTTTTCGATTGATGAACACCTATAATTAAACTATTCATCTATTATTTATGATTTTTTGTATATAC
AATATTTCTAGTTTGTTAAAGAGAATTAAGAAAATAAATCTCGAAAATAATAAAGGGAAAATCAGTTTTT
GATATCAAAATTATACATGTCAACGATAATACAAAATATAATACAAACTATAAGATGTTATCAGTATTTA
TTATGCATTTAGAATAAATTTTGTGTCGCCCTTCCGCGAAAT
Features (pLannotate 1.2.2; 14 found; start..end, strand, type, name):
      1..19      +  promoter       T7 promoter: promoter for bacteriophage T7 RNA polymerase
     20..44      +  protein_bind   lac operator: The lac repressor binds to the lac operator to inhibit transcription in E. coli. This inhibition can be relieved by adding lactose or isopropyl-β-D-thiogalactopyranoside (IPTG). lac repressor encoded by lacI
     84..593     +  CDS            TARDBP (fragment): TADBP_HUMAN - Also known as TDP43. Experimental evidence at protein level: Swiss-Prot protein existence level 1. RNA-binding protein that is involved in various steps of RNA biogenesis and processing (PubMed:23519609). Preferentially binds, via its two RNA recognition motifs RRM1 and RRM2, to GU-repeats on RNA molecules predominantly localized within long introns and in the 3'UTR of mRNAs (PubMed:23519609, PubMed:24240615, PubMed:24464995). In turn, regulates the splicing of many non-coding and protein-coding RNAs including proteins involved in neuronal survival, as well as mRNAs that encode p
    607..654     +  terminator     T7 terminator: transcription terminator for bacteriophage T7 RNA polymerase
    714..754     -  terminator     rrnB T1 terminator (fragment): transcription terminator T1 from the E. coli rrnB gene
    756..871     -  ncRNA          5S rRNA: Accession: RF00001 - 5S ribosomal RNA
    902..926     +  CDS            KanR (fragment): aminoglycoside phosphotransferase; aph(3')-Ia; confers resistance to kanamycin in bacteria or G418 (Geneticin®) in eukaryotes
    956..1052    +  promoter       AmpR promoter (fragment): bla
   1055..1864    +  CDS            KanR: aminoglycoside phosphotransferase; aph(3')-Ia; confers resistance to kanamycin in bacteria or G418 (Geneticin®) in eukaryotes
   1873..1946    +  promoter       lacI promoter (fragment): lacI
   1947..3026    +  CDS            lacI: LACI_ECOLI - Experimental evidence at protein level: Swiss-Prot protein existence level 1. Repressor of the lactose operon. Binds allolactose as an inducer. From Escherichia coli (strain K12).
   3115..3703    +  rep_origin     ori: high-copy-number ColE1/pMB1/pBR322/pUC origin of replication
   3928..3945    +  terminator     rrnB T2 terminator (fragment): transcription terminator T2 from the E. coli rrnB gene
   3970..3989    -  CDS            lacZα (fragment): LacZα fragment of β-galactosidase; lacZ fragment
