[The description below was written by a language model from this plasmid's Addgene catalogue record and pLannotate feature annotations shown in this document.]
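Description:
TDP-43_CTD_Q331K is a bacterial expression plasmid built on the pJ411 backbone for producing the C-terminal domain of human TDP-43 (gene TARDBP) carrying the Q331K substitution, with an N-terminal 6xHis tag supplied by the backbone. The sequenced plasmid is 4,452 nt. It replicates in E. coli from a high-copy ColE1/pUC-type origin and is selected with kanamycin through an aph(3')-Ia aminoglycoside phosphotransferase gene, which appears to be driven by a fragment of the bla (AmpR) promoter.

The expression cassette is a standard T7lac arrangement. A T7 promoter is immediately followed by a lac operator, then the TARDBP fragment of roughly 500 bp, and finally a T7 terminator. The plasmid also carries its own lacI gene with its promoter, so lac repressor occupies the operator and keeps transcription low until lactose or IPTG is added. Expression also requires a host that supplies T7 RNA polymerase. The His tag is not annotated as a separate feature in the table, although the short gap between the operator and the annotated coding region leaves room for a ribosome binding site and the tag. Fragments of rrnB T1 and T2 terminators, a 5S rRNA segment, and short KanR and lacZα remnants are backbone elements that probably serve to insulate the cassette or are cloning leftovers. The cloning sites used are not recorded.

The associated publication studies how ALS-linked mutations affect phase separation mediated by helical structure in the low-complexity C-terminal domain of TDP-43. This suggests the plasmid is used to make recombinant, affinity-purifiable mutant protein for biophysical and structural comparison with the wild-type domain.
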