Addgene plasmid #98673: TDP-43_CTD_Q331K
Purpose: Expresses 6xHis-tagged C-terminal domain of TDP-43 with Q331K
Depositing lab: Nicolas Fawzi. Depositing organization: Brown University. Publication: ALS Mutations Disrupt Phase Separation Mediated by alpha-Helical Structure in the TDP-43 Low-Complexity C-Terminal Domain. Conicella AE, Zerze GH, Mittal J, Fawzi NL. Structure. 2016 Sep 6;24(9):1537-49. doi: 10.1016/j.str.2016.07.007. Epub 2016 Aug 18. PubMed 27545621.
Backbone
  Vector backbone: pJ411
  Vector type: Bacterial Expression
Growth in bacteria
  Bacterial resistance: Kanamycin, 50 μg/mL
  Growth temperature: 37°C
  Growth strain: DH5alpha
  Copy number: High Copy
Gene/Insert
  Gene/Insert name: TDP-43
  Species: H. sapiens (human)
  Mutation: Q331K
  Entrez Gene: TARDBP (a.k.a. ALS10, TDP-43)
  Tag / fusion protein: 6xHis (N terminal on backbone)
  Cloning method: Restriction Enzyme; 5′ cloning site Unknown (unknown if destroyed); 3′ cloning site Unknown (unknown if destroyed)
Terms and licenses: Academic/Nonprofit Terms; Industry Terms: Not Available to Industry
How to cite: TDP-43_CTD_Q331K was a gift from Nicolas Fawzi (Addgene plasmid # 98673 ; http://n2t.net/addgene:98673 ; RRID:Addgene_98673)
